Addgene plasmid #72895: dmBACCS2NS-IRES-dOrai-IRES-GFP
Purpose: Mammalian expression of dmBACCS2NS, a modified Drosophila melanogaster blue light-activated Ca2+ channel switch, along with dOrai and GFP
Depositing lab: Takao Nakata. Publication: Light generation of intracellular Ca(2+) signals by a genetically encoded protein BACCS. Ishii T, Sato K, Kakumoto T, Miura S, Touhara K, Takeuchi S, Nakata T. Nat Commun. 2015 Aug 18;6:8021. doi: 10.1038/ncomms9021. PubMed 26282514.
Backbone
  Vector backbone: pWPRE/C1 (modified pEGFP-C1)
  Backbone manufacturer: Modified from Clontech
  Backbone size w/o insert (bp): 4581
  Total vector size (bp): 9127
  Modifications to backbone: The woodchuck hepatitis virus posttranscriptional regulatory element (WPRE) was inserted into the BamHI site of pEGFP-C1, and EGFP was removed.
  Vector type: Mammalian Expression
  Selectable markers: Neomycin (select with G418)
Growth in bacteria
  Bacterial resistance: Kanamycin, 50 μg/mL
  Growth temperature: 37°C
  Growth strain: DH5alpha
  Copy number: High Copy
Gene/Insert
  Gene/Insert name: dmBACCS2NS-IRES-dOrai-IRES-GFP
  Species: D. melanogaster (fly); Avena sativa (oat)
  Insert size (bp): 4546
  Promoter: CMV
  Tag / fusion protein: IRES-GFP (C terminal on backbone)
  Cloning method: Restriction Enzyme; 5′ cloning site XhoI (not destroyed); 3′ cloning site SalI (not destroyed)
  Sequencing primers: 5′ CMV Forward; 3′ WPRE-R
Terms and licenses: Academic/Nonprofit Terms; Industry Terms: Not Available to Industry
Depositor comments: dmBACCS2NS is a fast recovery kinetic mutant of dmBACCS2.
How to cite: dmBACCS2NS-IRES-dOrai-IRES-GFP was a gift from Takao Nakata (Addgene plasmid # 72895 ; http://n2t.net/addgene:72895 ; RRID:Addgene_72895)
