[The description below was written by a language model from this plasmid's Addgene catalogue record and pLannotate feature annotations shown in this document.]
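Description:
dmBACCS2NS-IRES-dOrai-IRES-GFP is a 9.1 kb mammalian expression plasmid built on pWPRE/C1, a derivative of pEGFP-C1 in which EGFP was removed and a woodchuck hepatitis virus posttranscriptional regulatory element (WPRE) was added. It is propagated in E. coli at high copy from a ColE1/pUC-type origin and also carries an f1 origin. A single NeoR/KanR gene sits behind tandem bacterial (bla) and SV40 early promoters and is followed by an HSV TK polyadenylation signal. This gene gives kanamycin resistance in bacteria and G418 selection in mammalian cells.

The payload is a tricistronic transcript driven by the CMV enhancer/promoter, stabilised by the downstream WPRE and terminated by the SV40 poly(A) signal. The first cistron encodes dmBACCS2NS, a blue light-activated Ca2+ channel switch. The feature table shows it as two tandem repeats, each with a flavin-binding photosensory domain followed by a fragment of Drosophila Stim. The annotation software labels the photosensory domains as miniSOG, but the catalogue lists oat (Avena sativa) as a source species. The hits therefore most likely reflect homology to a related LOV-type light-sensing domain rather than miniSOG itself. According to the depositor, the NS variant is a mutant of dmBACCS2 with fast recovery kinetics.

An EMCV IRES then drives translation of Drosophila Orai, the Ca2+ channel partner of Stim. A second EMCV IRES drives EGFP as a separate, unfused marker of transfected cells. Expressing the switch together with its cognate fly channel lets blue light be used to generate intracellular Ca2+ signals in mammalian cells, with GFP marking the cells that express the construct.
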