Features (pLannotate 1.2.2; 22 found; start..end, strand, type, name):
     61..364     +  enhancer       CMV enhancer: human cytomegalovirus immediate early enhancer
    365..568     +  promoter       CMV promoter: human cytomegalovirus (CMV) immediate early promoter
    660..977     +  CDS            miniSOG: miniSOG is a basic (constitutively fluorescent) cyan fluorescent protein published in 2011, derived from Arabidopsis thaliana. It requires the cofactor flavin for fluorescence.
   1044..1397    +  CDS            Stim (fragment): STIM_DROME - Experimental evidence at protein level: Swiss-Prot protein existence level 1. Plays a role in mediating Ca(2+) influx following depletion of intracellular Ca(2+) stores. From Drosophila melanogaster (Fruit fly).
   1446..1763    +  CDS            miniSOG: miniSOG is a basic (constitutively fluorescent) cyan fluorescent protein published in 2011, derived from Arabidopsis thaliana. It requires the cofactor flavin for fluorescence.
   1830..2135    +  CDS            Stim (fragment): STIM_DROME - Experimental evidence at protein level: Swiss-Prot protein existence level 1. Plays a role in mediating Ca(2+) influx following depletion of intracellular Ca(2+) stores. From Drosophila melanogaster (Fruit fly).
   2186..2759    +  misc_feature   IRES: internal ribosome entry site (IRES) of the encephalomyocarditis virus (EMCV)
   2761..3819    +  CDS            Orai: CRCM1_DROME - Also known as CRACM1 From Drosophila melanogaster (Fruit fly).
   3843..4416    +  misc_feature   IRES: internal ribosome entry site (IRES) of the encephalomyocarditis virus (EMCV)
   4418..5137    +  CDS            EGFP: the original enhanced GFP (Yang et al., 1996) mammalian codon-optimized
   5143..5168    +  misc_feature   MCS (fragment): multiple cloning site
   5182..5770    +  misc_feature   WPRE: woodchuck hepatitis virus posttranscriptional regulatory element
   5808..5892    +  CDS            large T antigen (fragment): large T antigen from SV40 (simian virus 40)
   5915..6036    +  polyA_signal   SV40 poly(A) signal: SV40 polyadenylation signal
   6070..6498    -  rep_origin     f1 ori (sequence partly withheld): f1 bacteriophage origin of replication; arrow indicates direction of (+) strand synthesis
   6525..6629    +  promoter       AmpR promoter: bla
   6631..6988    +  promoter       SV40 promoter: SV40 enhancer and early promoter
   7023..7817    +  CDS            NeoR/KanR: aminoglycoside phosphotransferase from Tn5; aph(3')-II (or nptII); confers resistance to neomycin, kanamycin, and G418 (Geneticin®)
   7838..7990    +  CDS            ble (fragment): BLE_KLEPN - Experimental evidence at protein level: Swiss-Prot protein existence level 1. Binding protein with a strong affinity to the bleomycin family of antibiotics. Binds to CL990; an antimitotic-antibiotic compound. From Klebsiella pneumoniae.
   8049..8096    +  polyA_signal   HSV TK poly(A) signal: herpes simplex virus thymidine kinase polyadenylation signal (Cole and Stacy, 1985)
   8187..8203    -  polyA_signal   bGH poly(A) signal (fragment): bovine growth hormone polyadenylation signal
   8425..9013    +  rep_origin     ori: high-copy-number ColE1/pMB1/pBR322/pUC origin of replication
>Addgene plasmid #72895 | dmBACCS2NS-IRES-dOrai-IRES-GFP | depositor full sequence | sequence record 133665 | dmBACCS2NS-IRES-dOrai-IRES-GFP sequence 9127 bps
TAGTTATTAATAGTAATCAATTACGGGGTCATTAGTTCATAGCCCATATATGGAGTTCCGCGTTACATAA
CTTACGGTAAATGGCCCGCCTGGCTGACCGCCCAACGACCCCCGCCCATTGACGTCAATAATGACGTATG
TTCCCATAGTAACGCCAATAGGGACTTTCCATTGACGTCAATGGGTGGAGTATTTACGGTAAACTGCCCA
CTTGGCAGTACATCAAGTGTATCATATGCCAAGTACGCCCCCTATTGACGTCAATGACGGTAAATGGCCC
GCCTGGCATTATGCCCAGTACATGACCTTATGGGACTTTCCTACTTGGCAGTACATCTACGTATTAGTCA
TCGCTATTACCATGGTGATGCGGTTTTGGCAGTACATCAATGGGCGTGGATAGCGGTTTGACTCACGGGG
ATTTCCAAGTCTCCACCCCATTGACGTCAATGGGAGTTTGTTTTGGCACCAAAATCAACGGGACTTTCCA
AAATGTCGTAACAACTCCGCCCCATTGACGCAAATGGGCGGTAGGCGTGTACGGTGGGAGGTCTATATAA
GCAGAGCTGGTTTAGTGAACCGTCAGATCCGCTAGCCTCGAGGCCACCATGGGACCGGTCGGAGGAAGCG
GTGGATCTTTGGCTACTACACTTGAACGTATTGAGAAGAACTTTGTCATTACTGACCCAAGATTGCCAGA
TAGCCCCATTATATTCGCGTCCGATAGTTTCTTGCAGTTGACAGAATATAGCCGTGAAGAAATTTTGGGA
AGAAACTGCAGGTTTCTACAAGGTCCTGAAACTGATCGCGCGACAGTGAGAAAAATTAGAGATGCCATAG
ATAACCAAACAGAGGTCACTGTTCAGCTGATTAATTATACAAAGAGTGGTAAAAAGTTCTGGAACCTCTT
TCACTTGCAGCCTATGCGAGATCAGAAGGGAGATGTCCAGTACTTTATTGGGGTTCAGTTGGATGGAACT
GAGCATGTCCGAGATGCTGCCGAGAGAGAGGGAGTCATGCTGATTAAGAAAACTGCAGAAAATCTGCAAT
CATGGCTTCAATACACATATGAACTAGAAAGTAAGAATCATCAGAAGAAGCGCACGTCGGCTGAGAAGCA
GCTACAGTCGGCCAGAGAGGCTTGTGAGAAATTGCGTAAGAAACGGTCAAGTTTGGTGGGTGCGTTCGTT
TCCACGCACGGAAAGAGTATTGATGATGTGGATCGGTCGATTGTTGAGGCACGGAATGCCCTCGGAGATG
TAACAAACGAGCTGCAAGAACGACTGCATCGCTGGAAGCAAATCGAGACGTGCCTTGGCTTAAACATTGT
GAACAACAATGGTCTGCCCGGAGGATCCGGAGGAAGTGGAGGAGGTATCCTGCAGTCTCGGGGTGGCAGT
GGTGGTTCAGGCGGTTCTGGATCTTTGGCTACTACACTTGAACGTATTGAGAAGAACTTTGTCATTACTG
ACCCAAGATTGCCAGATAGCCCCATTATATTCGCGTCCGATAGTTTCTTGCAGTTGACAGAATATAGCCG
TGAAGAAATTTTGGGAAGAAACTGCAGGTTTCTACAAGGTCCTGAAACTGATCGCGCGACAGTGAGAAAA
ATTAGAGATGCCATAGATAACCAAACAGAGGTCACTGTTCAGCTGATTAATTATACAAAGAGTGGTAAAA
AGTTCTGGAACCTCTTTCACTTGCAGCCTATGCGAGATCAGAAGGGAGATGTCCAGTACTTTATTGGGGT
TCAGTTGGATGGAACTGAGCATGTCCGAGATGCTGCCGAGAGAGAGGGAGTCATGCTGATTAAGAAAACT
GCAGAAAATCTGCAATCATGGCTTCAATACACATATGAACTAGAAAGTAAGAATCATCAGAAGAAGCGCA
CGTCGGCTGAGAAGCAGCTACAGTCGGCCAGAGAGGCTTGTGAGAAATTGCGTAAGAAACGGTCAAGTTT
GGTGGGTGCGTTCGTTTCCACGCACGGAAAGAGTATTGATGATGTGGATCGGTCGATTGTTGAGGCACGG
AATGCCCTCGGAGATGTAACAAACGAGCTGCAAGAACGACTGCATCGCTGGAAGCAAATCGAGACGTGCC
TTGGCTTAAACATTGTGAACAACAATGGTCTGCCCGGCGGCTCTGGAGGTAGCGGACTAGTTTGAGTCGA
GCCGCGGCAATTCCGCCCCTCTCCCTCCCCCCCCCCTAACGTTACTGGCCGAAGCCGCTTGGAATAAGGC
CGGTGTGCGTTTGTCTATATGTTATTTTCCACCATATTGCCGTCTTTTGGCAATGTGAGGGCCCGGAAAC
CTGGCCCTGTCTTCTTGACGAGCATTCCTAGGGGTCTTTCCCCTCTCGCCAAAGGAATGCAAGGTCTGTT
GAATGTCGTGAAGGAAGCAGTTCCTCTGGAAGCTTCTTGAAGACAAACAACGTCTGTAGCGACCCTTTGC
AGGCAGCGGAACCCCCCACCTGGCAACAGGTGCCTCTGCGGCCAAAAGCCACGTGTATAAGATACACCTG
CAAAGGCGGCACAACCCCAGTGCCACGTTGTGAGTTGGATAGTTGTGGAAAGAGTCAAATGGCTCTCCTC
AAGCGTATTCAACAAGGGGCTGAAGGATGCCCAGAAGGTACCCCATTGTATGGGATCTGATCTGGGGCCT
CGGTGCACATGCTTTACATGTGTTTAGTCGAGGTTAAAAAAACGTCTAGGCCCCCCGAACCACGGGGACG
TGGTTTTCCTTTGAAAAACACGATGATAATATGTCTGTGTGGACCACGGCCAACAATTCGGGCCTAGAGA
CGCCAACAAAGTCGCCGATCACGTCGTCGGTTCCGCGGGCATCGAGAAGTTCTGCGGTGATCACCACTGG
AAATCACCAGCAGCACCACTTCCAGCACGTTGTGGCCGCCGCCGTTGCAGCCGCCACTTCAGTGGCCACC
GGTCATCAGTTCCAGCAGCAGTTCCCGCTGCACGCACATCCGCATCCGCATCCACAGCACCACAGCAACA
GTCCCACGGGTAGCGGCAGCAACAGCAACAACAGCGCAGGTTTCCAGCGCACCAGCATCAGCAACTCGCT
GCTGCAGTTCCCGCCGCCCCCGCCCCCTTCCTCACAGAACCAGGCGAAGCCGCGCGGACACCATCGCACC
GCCAGCAGCAGCATGTCGCAATCCGGCGAGGATCTCCACTCGCCCACCTACCTGTCCTGGCGGAAGCTCC
AGCTTAGTCGGGCCAAGCTAAAGGCATCCAGCAAGACGTCCGCCCTGCTCTCCGGATTCGCCATGGTGGC
GATGGTGGAGGTGCAACTGGATCACGATACGAATGTACCACCGGGCATGCTGATAGCCTTCGCCATCTGC
ACCACCCTCCTGGTGGCGGTGCACATGCTGGCCCTGATGATCAGCACCTGTATCCTGCCAAATATTGAGA
CGGTGTGTAATTTGCATAGTATTTCCCTGGTCCACGAATCGCCACACGAGCGTCTCCATTGGTACATTGA
AACGGCGTGGGCATTCTCCACGCTGCTGGGACTCATACTCTTTCTACTGGAGATAGCCATCCTGTGCTGG
GTGAAATTCTATGACCTAAGTCCGCCGGCGGCTTGGTCAGCGTGTGTGGTCCTCATACCGGTGATGATCA
TCTTTATGGCCTTCGCCATTCACTTCTATCGCTCCCTGGTGTCGCACAAATATGAGGTGACAGTCTCGGG
CATCCGTGAGCTGGAGATGCTCAAGGAGCAGATGGAGCAGGATCATTTGGAGCATCACAATAACATACGA
AATAATGGCATGAACTATGGCGCATCCGGGGACATTGTCTAGGTCGAGCCGCGGCAATTCCGCCCCTCTC
CCTCCCCCCCCCCTAACGTTACTGGCCGAAGCCGCTTGGAATAAGGCCGGTGTGCGTTTGTCTATATGTT
ATTTTCCACCATATTGCCGTCTTTTGGCAATGTGAGGGCCCGGAAACCTGGCCCTGTCTTCTTGACGAGC
ATTCCTAGGGGTCTTTCCCCTCTCGCCAAAGGAATGCAAGGTCTGTTGAATGTCGTGAAGGAAGCAGTTC
CTCTGGAAGCTTCTTGAAGACAAACAACGTCTGTAGCGACCCTTTGCAGGCAGCGGAACCCCCCACCTGG
CAACAGGTGCCTCTGCGGCCAAAAGCCACGTGTATAAGATACACCTGCAAAGGCGGCACAACCCCAGTGC
CACGTTGTGAGTTGGATAGTTGTGGAAAGAGTCAAATGGCTCTCCTCAAGCGTATTCAACAAGGGGCTGA
AGGATGCCCAGAAGGTACCCCATTGTATGGGATCTGATCTGGGGCCTCGGTGCACATGCTTTACATGTGT
TTAGTCGAGGTTAAAAAAACGTCTAGGCCCCCCGAACCACGGGGACGTGGTTTTCCTTTGAAAAACACGA
TGATAATATGGTGAGCAAGGGCGAGGAGCTGTTCACCGGGGTGGTGCCCATCCTGGTCGAGCTGGACGGC
GACGTAAACGGCCACAAGTTCAGCGTGTCCGGCGAGGGCGAGGGCGATGCCACCTACGGCAAGCTGACCC
TGAAGTTCATCTGCACCACCGGCAAGCTGCCCGTGCCCTGGCCCACCCTCGTGACCACCCTGACCTACGG
CGTGCAGTGCTTCAGCCGCTACCCCGACCACATGAAGCAGCACGACTTCTTCAAGTCCGCCATGCCCGAA
GGCTACGTCCAGGAGCGCACCATCTTCTTCAAGGACGACGGCAACTACAAGACCCGCGCCGAGGTGAAGT
TCGAGGGCGACACCCTGGTGAACCGCATCGAGCTGAAGGGCATCGACTTCAAGGAGGACGGCAACATCCT
GGGGCACAAGCTGGAGTACAACTACAACAGCCACAACGTCTATATCATGGCCGACAAGCAGAAGAACGGC
ATCAAGGTGAACTTCAAGATCCGCCACAACATCGAGGACGGCAGCGTGCAGCTCGCCGACCACTACCAGC
AGAACACCCCCATCGGCGACGGCCCCGTGCTGCTGCCCGACAACCACTACCTGAGCACCCAGTCCGCCCT
GAGCAAAGACCCCAACGAGAAGCGCGATCACATGGTCCTGCTGGAGTTCGTGACCGCCGCCGGGATCACT
CTCGGCATGGACGAGCTGTACAAGTAACCGCGGTCGACGGTACCGCGGGCCCGGGATCTAAGCTTATCGA
TAATCAACCTCTGGATTACAAAATTTGTGAAAGATTGACTGGTATTCTTAACTATGTTGCTCCTTTTACG
CTATGTGGATACGCTGCTTTAATGCCTTTGTATCATGCTATTGCTTCCCGTATGGCTTTCATTTTCTCCT
CCTTGTATAAATCCTGGTTGCTGTCTCTTTATGAGGAGTTGTGGCCCGTTGTCAGGCAACGTGGCGTGGT
GTGCACTGTGTTTGCTGACGCAACCCCCACTGGTTGGGGCATTGCCACCACCTGTCAGCTCCTTTCCGGG
ACTTTCGCTTTCCCCCTCCCTATTGCCACGGCGGAACTCATCGCCGCCTGCCTTGCCCGCTGCTGGACAG
GGGCTCGGCTGTTGGGCACTGACAATTCCGTGGTGTTGTCGGGGAAATCATCGTCCTTTCCTTGGCTGCT
CGCCTGTGTTGCCACCTGGATTCTGCGCGGGACGTCCTTCTGCTACGTCCCTTCGGCCCTCAATCCAGCG
GACCTTCCTTCCCGCGGCCTGCTGCCGGCTCTGCGGCCTCTTCCGCGTCTTCGCCTTCGCCCTCAGACGA
GTCGGATCTCCCTTTGGGCCGCCTCCCCGCATCGATACCGTGGATCGATCCACCGGATCTAGATAACTGA
TCATAATCAGCCATACCACATTTGTAGAGGTTTTACTTGCTTTAAAAAACCTCCCACACCTCCCCCTGAA
CCTGAAACATAAAATGAATGCAATTGTTGTTGTTAACTTGTTTATTGCAGCTTATAATGGTTACAAATAA
AGCAATAGCATCACAAATTTCACAAATAAAGCATTTTTTTCACTGCATTCTAGTTGTGGTTTGTCCAAAC
TCATCAATGTATCTTAACGCGTAAATTGTAAGCGTTAATATTTTGTTAAAATTCGCGTTAAATTTTTGTT
AAATCAGCTCATTTTTTAACCAATAGGCCGAAATCGGCAAAATCCCTTATAAATCAAAAGAATAGACCGA
GATAGGGT
[37 nt withheld, positions 6169-6205]
AAAGAACGTGGACTCCAACGTCAAAGG
[49 nt withheld, positions 6233-6281]
T
[91 nt withheld, positions 6283-6373]
G
[124 nt withheld, positions 6375-6498]
CAGGTGGCACTTTTCGGGGAAATGTGCGCGGAACCCCTATTTGTTTATTTTTCTAAATACATTCAAATAT
GTATCCGCTCATGAGACAATAACCCTGATAAATGCTTCAATAATATTGAAAAAGGAAGAGTCCTGAGGCG
GAAAGAACCAGCTGTGGAATGTGTGTCAGTTAGGGTGTGGAAAGTCCCCAGGCTCCCCAGCAGGCAGAAG
TATGCAAAGCATGCATCTCAATTAGTCAGCAACCAGGTGTGGAAAGTCCCCAGGCTCCCCAGCAGGCAGA
AGTATGCAAAGCATGCATCTCAATTAGTCAGCAACCATAGTCCCGCCCCTAACTCCGCCCATCCCGCCCC
TAACTCCGCCCAGTTCCGCCCATTCTCCGCCCCATGGCTGACTAATTTTTTTTATTTATGCAGAGGCCGA
GGCCGCCTCGGCCTCTGAGCTATTCCAGAAGTAGTGAGGAGGCTTTTTTGGAGGCCTAGGCTTTTGCAAA
GATCGATCAAGAGACAGGATGAGGATCGTTTCGCATGATTGAACAAGATGGATTGCACGCAGGTTCTCCG
GCCGCTTGGGTGGAGAGGCTATTCGGCTATGACTGGGCACAACAGACAATCGGCTGCTCTGATGCCGCCG
TGTTCCGGCTGTCAGCGCAGGGGCGCCCGGTTCTTTTTGTCAAGACCGACCTGTCCGGTGCCCTGAATGA
ACTGCAAGACGAGGCAGCGCGGCTATCGTGGCTGGCCACGACGGGCGTTCCTTGCGCAGCTGTGCTCGAC
GTTGTCACTGAAGCGGGAAGGGACTGGCTGCTATTGGGCGAAGTGCCGGGGCAGGATCTCCTGTCATCTC
ACCTTGCTCCTGCCGAGAAAGTATCCATCATGGCTGATGCAATGCGGCGGCTGCATACGCTTGATCCGGC
TACCTGCCCATTCGACCACCAAGCGAAACATCGCATCGAGCGAGCACGTACTCGGATGGAAGCCGGTCTT
GTCGATCAGGATGATCTGGACGAAGAGCATCAGGGGCTCGCGCCAGCCGAACTGTTCGCCAGGCTCAAGG
CGAGCATGCCCGACGGCGAGGATCTCGTCGTGACCCATGGCGATGCCTGCTTGCCGAATATCATGGTGGA
AAATGGCCGCTTTTCTGGATTCATCGACTGTGGCCGGCTGGGTGTGGCGGACCGCTATCAGGACATAGCG
TTGGCTACCCGTGATATTGCTGAAGAGCTTGGCGGCGAATGGGCTGACCGCTTCCTCGTGCTTTACGGTA
TCGCCGCTCCCGATTCGCAGCGCATCGCCTTCTATCGCCTTCTTGACGAGTTCTTCTGAGCGGGACTCTG
GGGTTCGAAATGACCGACCAAGCGACGCCCAACCTGCCATCACGAGATTTCGATTCCACCGCCGCCTTCT
ATGAAAGGTTGGGCTTCGGAATCGTTTTCCGGGACGCCGGCTGGATGATCCTCCAGCGCGGGGATCTCAT
GCTGGAGTTCTTCGCCCACCCTAGGGGGAGGCTAACTGAAACACGGAAGGAGACAATACCGGAAGGAACC
CGCGCTATGACGGCAATAAAAAGACAGAATAAAACGCACGGTGTTGGGTCGTTTGTTCATAAACGCGGGG
TTCGGTCCCAGGGCTGGCACTCTGTCGATACCCCACCGAGACCCCATTGGGGCCAATACGCCCGCGTTTC
TTCCTTTTCCCCACCCCACCCCCCAAGTTCGGGTGAAGGCCCAGGGCTCGCAGCCAACGTCGGGGCGGCA
GGCCCTGCCATAGCCTCAGGTTACTCATATATACTTTAGATTGATTTAAAACTTCATTTTTAATTTAAAA
GGATCTAGGTGAAGATCCTTTTTGATAATCTCATGACCAAAATCCCTTAACGTGAGTTTTCGTTCCACTG
AGCGTCAGACCCCGTAGAAAAGATCAAAGGATCTTCTTGAGATCCTTTTTTTCTGCGCGTAATCTGCTGC
TTGCAAACAAAAAAACCACCGCTACCAGCGGTGGTTTGTTTGCCGGATCAAGAGCTACCAACTCTTTTTC
CGAAGGTAACTGGCTTCAGCAGAGCGCAGATACCAAATACTGTCCTTCTAGTGTAGCCGTAGTTAGGCCA
CCACTTCAAGAACTCTGTAGCACCGCCTACATACCTCGCTCTGCTAATCCTGTTACCAGTGGCTGCTGCC
AGTGGCGATAAGTCGTGTCTTACCGGGTTGGACTCAAGACGATAGTTACCGGATAAGGCGCAGCGGTCGG
GCTGAACGGGGGGTTCGTGCACACAGCCCAGCTTGGAGCGAACGACCTACACCGAACTGAGATACCTACA
GCGTGAGCTATGAGAAAGCGCCACGCTTCCCGAAGGGAGAAAGGCGGACAGGTATCCGGTAAGCGGCAGG
GTCGGAACAGGAGAGCGCACGAGGGAGCTTCCAGGGGGAAACGCCTGGTATCTTTATAGTCCTGTCGGGT
TTCGCCACCTCTGACTTGAGCGTCGATTTTTGTGATGCTCGTCAGGGGGGCGGAGCCTATGGAAAAACGC
CAGCAACGCGGCCTTTTTACGGTTCCTGGCCTTTTGCTGGCCTTTTGCTCACATGTTCTTTCCTGCGTTA
TCCCCTGATTCTGTGGATAACCGTATTACCGCCATGCAT
