>Addgene plasmid #72895 | dmBACCS2NS-IRES-dOrai-IRES-GFP | addgene partial sequence | sequence record 136010 | CMV-F 5'-CGCAAATGGGCGGTAGGCGTG-3'
CTGGTTTAGTGAACCGTCAGATCCGCTAGCCTCGAGGCCACCATGGGACCGGTCGGAGGAAGCGGTGGAT
CTTTGGCTACTACACTTGAACGTATTGAGAAGAACTTTGTCATTACTGACCCAAGATTGCCAGATAGCCC
CATTATATTCGCGTCCGATAGTTTCTTGCAGTTGACAGAATATAGCCGTGAAGAAATTTTGGGAAGAAAC
TGCAGGTTTCTACAAGGTCCTGAAACTGATCGCGCGACAGTGAGAAAAATTAGAGATGCCATAGATAACC
AAACAGAGGTCACTGTTCAGCTGATTAATTATACAAAGAGTGGTAAAAAGTTCTGGAACCTCTTTCACTT
GCAGCCTATGCGAGATCAGAAGGGAGATGTCCAGTACTTTATTGGGGTTCAGTTGGATGGAACTGAGCAT
GTCCGAGATGCTGCCGAGAGAGAGGGAGTCATGCTGATTAAGAAAACTGCAGAAAATCTGCAATCATGGC
TTCAATACACATATGAACTAGAAAGTAAGAATCATCAGAAGAAGCGCACGTCGGCTGAGAAGCAGCTACA
GTCGGCCAGAGAGGCTTGTGAGAAATTGCGTAAGAAACGGTCAAGTTTGGTGGGTGCGTTCGTTTCCACG
CACGGAAAGAGTATTGATGATGTGGATCGGTCGATTGTTGAGGCACGGAATGCCCTCGGAGATGTAACAA
ACGAGCTGCAAGAACGACTGCATCGCTGGAAGCAAATCGAGACGTGCCTTGGCTTAAACATTGTGAACAA
CAATGGTCTGCCCGGAGGATCCGGAGGAAGTGGAGGAGGTATCCTGCAGTCTCGGGGTGGCAGTGGTGGT
TCAGGCGGTTCTGGATCTTTGGCTACTACACTTGAACGTATTGAGAAGAACTTTGTCATTACTGACCCAA
GATTGCCAGATAGCCCCATTATATTCGCGTCCGATAGTTTCTTGCAGTTGACAGAATATAGCCGTGAAGA
AATTTTGGGAAGAAACTGCAGGTTTCTACAAGGTCCTG
