>Addgene plasmid #72895 | dmBACCS2NS-IRES-dOrai-IRES-GFP | addgene partial sequence | sequence record 136011 | WPRE-R 5'-CATAGCGTAAAAGGAGCAACA-3'
ATCTTTCACAAATTTTGTAATCCAGAGGTTGATTATCGATAAGCTTAGATCCCGGGCCCGCGGTACCGTC
GACCGCGGTTACTTGTACAGCTCGTCCATGCCGAGAGTGATCCCGGCGGCGGTCACGAACTCCAGCAGGA
CCATGTGATCGCGCTTCTCGTTGGGGTCTTTGCTCAGGGCGGACTGGGTGCTCAGGTAGTGGTTGTCGGG
CAGCAGCACGGGGCCGTCGCCGATGGGGGTGTTCTGCTGGTAGTGGTCGGCGAGCTGCACGCTGCCGTCC
TCGATGTTGTGGCGGATCTTGAAGTTCACCTTGATGCCGTTCTTCTGCTTGTCGGCCATGATATAGACGT
TGTGGCTGTTGTAGTTGTACTCCAGCTTGTGCCCCAGGATGTTGCCGTCCTCCTTGAAGTCGATGCCCTT
CAGCTCGATGCGGTTCACCAGGGTGTCGCCCTCGAACTTCACCTCGGCGCGGGTCTTGTAGTTGCCGTCG
TCCTTGAAGAAGATGGTGCGCTCCTGGACGTAGCCTTCGGGCATGGCGGACTTGAAGAAGTCGTGCTGCT
TCATGTGGTCGGGGTAGCGGCTGAAGCACTGCACGCCGTAGGTCAGGGTGGTCACGAGGGTGGGCCAGGG
CACGGGCAGCTTGCCGGTGGTGCAGATGAACTTCAGGGTCAGCTTGCCGTAGGTGGCATCGCCCTCGCCC
TCGCCGGACACGCTGAACTTGTGGCCGTTTACGTCGCCGTCCAGCTCGACCAGGATGGGCACCACCCCGG
TGAACAGCTCCTCGCCCTTGCTCACCATATTATCATCGTGTTTTTCAAAGGAAAACCACGTCCCCGTGGT
TCGGGGGGCCTAGACGTTTTTTTAACCTCGACTA
